>Addgene plasmid #244301 | pAAVLINKv1-pCALM1-Cre-3'-GRIN2A-FLAG | addgene full sequence | sequence record 491772 | Addgene NGS Result
CCTGCAGGCAGCTGCGCGCTCGCTCGCTCACTGAGGCCGCCCGGGCGTCGGGCGACCTTTGGTCGCCCGG
CCTCAGTGAGCGAGCGAGCGCGCAGAGAGGGAGTGGCCAACTCCATCACTAGGGGTTCCTGCGGCCGCAC
GCGTCGCTCTGCGCGAGGCGGCTCCGCCGCGGCGGAGGGATACGGCGCACCATATATATATCGCGGGGCG
CAGACTCGCGCTCCGGCAGTGGTGCTGGGAGTGTCGTGGACGCCGTGCCGTTACTCGTACGCCACCATGT
CCAATTTACTGACCGTACACCAAAATTTGCCTGCATTACCGGTCGATGCAACGAGTGATGAGGTTCGCAA
GAACCTGATGGACATGTTCAGGGATCGCCAGGCGTTTTCTGAGCATACCTGGAAAATGCTTCTGTCCGTT
TGCCGGTCGTGGGCGGCATGGTGCAAGTTGAATAACCGGAAATGGTTTCCCGCAGAACCTGAAGATGTTC
GCGATTATCTTCTATATCTTCAGGCGCGCGGTCTGGCAGTAAAAACCATCCAGCAACATTTGGGCCAGCT
AAACATGCTTCATCGTCGGTCCGGGCTGCCACGACCAAGTGACAGCAATGCTGTTTCACTGGTTATGCGG
CGGATCCGAAAAGAAAACGTTGATGCCGGTGAACGTGCAAAACAGGCTCTAGCGTTCGAACGCACTGATT
TCGACCAGGTTCGTTCACTCATGGAAAATAGCGATCGCTGCCAGGATATACGTAATCTGGCATTTCTGGG
GATTGCTTATAACACCCTGTTACGTATAGCCGAAATTGCCAGGATCAGGGTTAAAGATATCTCACGTACT
GACGGTGGGAGAATGTTAATCCATATTGGCAGAACGAAAACGCTGGTTAGCACCGCAGGTGTAGAGAAGG
CACTTAGCCTGGGGGTAACTAAACTGGTCGAGCGATGGATTTCCGTCTCTGGTGTAGCTGATGATCCGAA
TAACTACCTGTTTTGCCGGGTCAGAAAAAATGGTGTTGCCGCGCCATCTGCCACCAGCCAGCTATCAACT
CGCGCCCTGGAAGGGATTTTTGAAGCAACTCATCGATTGATTTACGGCGCTAAGGATGACTCTGGTCAGA
GATACCTGGCCTGGTCTGGACACAGTGCCCGTGTCGGAGCCGCGCGAGATATGGCCCGCGCTGGAGTTTC
AATACCGGAGATCATGCAAGCTGGTGGCTGGACCAATGTAAATATTGTAATGAACTATATCCGTAACCTG
GATAGTGAAACAGGGGCAATGGTGCGCCTGCTGGAAGATGGCGATTAGGTAAGTATCAAGGTTACAAGAC
AGGTTTAAGGAGACCAATAACTAGTATAACTTCGTATAGGATACTTTATAGCAATTTATGAAACTGGGCT
TGTCGAGACAGAGAAGACTCTTGCGTTTCTGATAGGCACCTATTGGTCTTACTGACATCCACTTTGCCTT
TCTCTCCACAGGGGCATCTACAGCTGCATTCATGGAGTGCACATTGAAGAAAAGAAGAAGTCTCCAGACT
TCAATCTGACGGGATCCCAGAGCAACATGTTAAAACTCCTCCGGTCAGCCAAAAACATTTCCAGCATGTC
CAACATGAACTCCTCAAGAATGGACTCACCCAAAAGAGCTGCTGACTTCATCCAAAGAGGTTCCCTCATC
ATGGACATGGTTTCAGATAAGGGGAATTTGATGTACTCAGACAACAGGTCCTTTCAGGGGAAAGAGAGCA
TTTTTGGAGACAACATGAACGAACTCCAAACATTTGTGGCCAACCGGCAGAAGGATAACCTCAATAACTA
TGTATTCCAGGGACAACATCCTCTTACTCTCAATGAGTCCAACCCTAACACGGTGGAGGTGGCCGTGAGC
ACAGAATCCAAAGCGAACTCTAGACCCCGGCAGCTGTGGAAGAAATCCGTGGATTCCATACGCCAGGATT
CACTATCCCAGAATCCAGTCTCCCAGAGGGATGAGGCAACAGCAGAGAATAGGACCCACTCCCTAAAGAG
CCCTAGGTATCTTCCAGAAGAGATGGCCCACTCTGACATTTCAGAAACGTCAAATCGGGCCACGTGCCAC
AGGGAACCTGACAACAGTAAGAACCACAAAACCAAGGACAACTTTAAAAGGTCAGTGGCCTCCAAATACC
CCAAGGACTGTAGTGAGGTCGAGCGCACCTACCTGAAAACCAAATCAAGCTCCCCTAGAGACAAGATCTA
CACTATAGATGGTGAGAAGGAGCCTGGTTTCCACTTAGATCCACCCCAGTTTGTTGAAAATGTGACCCTG
CCCGAGAACGTGGACTTCCCGGACCCCTACCAGGATCCCAGTGAAAACTTCCGCAAGGGGGACTCCACGC
TGCCAATGAACCGGAACCCCTTGCATAATGAAGAGGGGCTTTCCAACAACGACCAGTATAAACTCTACTC
CAAGCACTTCACCTTGAAAGACAAGGGTTCCCCGCACAGTGAGACCAGCGAGCGATACCGGCAGAACTCC
ACGCACTGCAGAAGCTGCCTTTCCAACATGCCCACCTATTCAGGCCACTTCACCATGAGGTCCCCCTTCA
AGTGCGATGCCTGCCTGCGGATGGGGAACCTCTATGACATCGATGAAGACCAGATGCTTCAGGAGACAGG
TAACCCAGCCACCGGGGAGCAGGTCTACCAGCAGGACTGGGCACAGAACAATGCCCTTCAATTACAAAAG
AACAAGCTAAGGATTAGCCGTCAGCATTCCTACGATAACATTGTCGACAAACCTAGGGAGCTAGACCTTA
GCAGGCCCTCCCGGAGCATAAGCCTCAAGGACAGGGAACGGCTTCTGGAGGGAAATTTTTACGGCAGCCT
GTTTAGTGTCCCCTCAAGCAAACTCTCGGGGAAAAAAAGCTCCCTTTTCCCCCAAGGTCTGGAGGACAGC
AAGAGGAGCAAGTCTCTCTTGCCAGACCACACCTCCGATAACCCTTTCCTCCACTCCCACAGGGATGACC
AACGCTTGGTTATTGGGAGATGCCCCTCGGACCCTTACAAACACTCGTTGCCATCCCAGGCGGTGAATGA
CAGCTATCTTCGGTCGTCCTTGAGGTCAACGGCATCGTACTGTTCCAGGGACAGTCGGGGCCACAATGAT
GTGTATATTTCGGAGCATGTTATGCCTTATGCTGCAAATAAGAATAATATGTACTCTACCCCCAGGGTTT
TAAATTCCTGCAGCAATAGACGCGTGTACAAGAAAATGCCTAGTATCGAATCTGATGTTTGTACAGACTA
CAAAGACCATGACGGTGATTATAAAGATCATGACATCGACTACAAGGATGACGATGACAAGTAACTCGAG
ATAATCAACCTCTGGATTACAAAATTTGTGAAAGATTGACTGGTATTCTTAACTATGTTGCTCCTTTTAC
GCTATGTGGATACGCTGCTTTAATGCCTTTGTATCATGCTATTGCTTCCCGTATGGCTTTCATTTTCTCC
TCCTTGTATAAATCCTGGTTAGTTCTTGCCACGGCGGAACTCATCGCCGCCTGCCTTGCCCGCTGCTGGA
CAGGGGCTCGGCTGTTGGGCACTGACAATTCCGTGGTGTTTATTTGTGAAATTTGTGATGCTATTGCTTT
ATTTGTAACCATCTAGCTTTATTTGTGAAATTTGTGATGCTATTGCTTTATTTGTAACCATTATAAGCTG
CAATAAACAAGTTAACAACAACAATTGCATTCATTTTATGTTTCAGGTTCAGGGGGAGATGTGGGAGGTT
TTTTAAAGATCTGGAGACCGGTGTGGCACGTGCGGACCGAGCGGCCGCAGGAACCCCTAGTGATGGAGTT
GGCCACTCCCTCTCTGCGCGCTCGCTCGCTCACTGAGGCCGGGCGACCAAAGGTCGCCCGACGCCCGGGC
TTTGCCCGGGCGGCCTCAGTGAGCGAGCGAGCGCGCAGCTGCCTGCAGGGGCGCCTGATGCGGTATTTTC
TCCTTACGCATCTGTGCGGTATTTCACACCGCATA
[95 nt withheld, positions 4026-4120]
T
[46 nt withheld, positions 4122-4167]
C
[141 nt withheld, positions 4169-4309]
CCTTTGACGTTGGAGTCCACGTTCTTT
[37 nt withheld, positions 4337-4373]
ACTCTATCTCGGGCTATTCTTTTGATTTATAAGGGATTTTGCCGATTTCGGTCTATTGGTTAAAAAATGA
GCTGATTTAACAAAAATTTAACGCGAATTTTAACAAAATATTAACGTTTACAATTTTATGGTGCACTCTC
AGTACAATCTGCTCTGATGCCGCATAGTTAAGCCAGCCCCGACACCCGCCAACACCCGCTGACGCGCCCT
GACGGGCTTGTCTGCTCCCGGCATCCGCTTACAGACAAGCTGTGACCGTCTCCGGGAGCTGCATGTGTCA
GAGGTTTTCACCGTCATCACCGAAACGCGCGAGACGAAAGGGCCTCGTGATACGCCTATTTTTATAGGTT
AATGTCATGATAATAATGGTTTCTTAGACGTCAGGTGGCACTTTTCGGGGAAATGTGCGCGGAACCCCTA
TTTGTTTATTTTTCTAAATACATTCAAATATGTATCCGCTCATGAGACAATAACCCTGATAAATGCTTCA
ATAATATTGAAAAAGGAAGAGTATGAGTATTCAACATTTCCGTGTCGCCCTTATTCCCTTTTTTGCGGCA
TTTTGCCTTCCTGTTTTTGCTCACCCAGAAACGCTGGTGAAAGTAAAAGATGCTGAAGATCAGTTGGGTG
CACGAGTGGGTTACATCGAACTGGATCTCAACAGCGGTAAGATCCTTGAGAGTTTTCGCCCCGAAGAACG
TTTTCCAATGATGAGCACTTTTAAAGTTCTGCTATGTGGCGCGGTATTATCCCGTATTGACGCCGGGCAA
GAGCAACTCGGTCGCCGCATACACTATTCTCAGAATGACTTGGTTGAGTACTCACCAGTCACAGAAAAGC
ATCTTACGGATGGCATGACAGTAAGAGAATTATGCAGTGCTGCCATAACCATGAGTGATAACACTGCGGC
CAACTTACTTCTGACAACGATCGGAGGACCGAAGGAGCTAACCGCTTTTTTGCACAACATGGGGGATCAT
GTAACTCGCCTTGATCGTTGGGAACCGGAGCTGAATGAAGCCATACCAAACGACGAGCGTGACACCACGA
TGCCTGTAGCAATGGCAACAACGTTGCGCAAACTATTAACTGGCGAACTACTTACTCTAGCTTCCCGGCA
ACAATTAATAGACTGGATGGAGGCGGATAAAGTTGCAGGACCACTTCTGCGCTCGGCCCTTCCGGCTGGC
TGGTTTATTGCTGATAAATCTGGAGCCGGTGAGCGTGGGTCTCGCGGTATCATTGCAGCACTGGGGCCAG
ATGGTAAGCCCTCCCGTATCGTAGTTATCTACACGACGGGGAGTCAGGCAACTATGGATGAACGAAATAG
ACAGATCGCTGAGATAGGTGCCTCACTGATTAAGCATTGGTAACTGTCAGACCAAGTTTACTCATATATA
CTTTAGATTGATTTAAAACTTCATTTTTAATTTAAAAGGATCTAGGTGAAGATCCTTTTTGATAATCTCA
TGACCAAAATCCCTTAACGTGAGTTTTCGTTCCACTGAGCGTCAGACCCCGTAGAAAAGATCAAAGGATC
TTCTTGAGATCCTTTTTTTCTGCGCGTAATCTGCTGCTTGCAAACAAAAAAACCACCGCTACCAGCGGTG
GTTTGTTTGCCGGATCAAGAGCTACCAACTCTTTTTCCGAAGGTAACTGGCTTCAGCAGAGCGCAGATAC
CAAATACTGTTCTTCTAGTGTAGCCGTAGTTAGGCCACCACTTCAAGAACTCTGTAGCACCGCCTACATA
CCTCGCTCTGCTAATCCTGTTACCAGTGGCTGCTGCCAGTGGCGATAAGTCGTGTCTTACCGGGTTGGAC
TCAAGACGATAGTTACCGGATAAGGCGCAGCGGTCGGGCTGAACGGGGGGTTCGTGCACACAGCCCAGCT
TGGAGCGAACGACCTACACCGAACTGAGATACCTACAGCGTGAGCTATGAGAAAGCGCCACGCTTCCCGA
AGGGAGAAAGGCGGACAGGTATCCGGTAAGCGGCAGGGTCGGAACAGGAGAGCGCACGAGGGAGCTTCCA
GGGGGAAACGCCTGGTATCTTTATAGTCCTGTCGGGTTTCGCCACCTCTGACTTGAGCGTCGATTTTTGT
GATGCTCGTCAGGGGGGCGGAGCCTATGGAAAAACGCCAGCAACGCGGCCTTTTTACGGTTCCTGGCCTT
TTGCTGGCCTTTTGCTCACATGT
Features (pLannotate 1.2.2; 19 found; start..end, strand, type, name):
     12..39      +  repeat_region  AAV2 ITR (fragment): inverted terminal repeat of adeno-associated virus serotype 2 inverted
     68..95      +  repeat_region  AAV2 ITR (fragment): inverted terminal repeat of adeno-associated virus serotype 2 inverted
    277..1305    +  CDS            cre: RECR_BPP1 - Experimental evidence at protein level: Swiss-Prot protein existence level 1. Catalyzes site-specific recombination between two 34-base- pair LOXP sites. Its role is to maintain the phage genome as a monomeric unit-copy plasmid in the lysogenic state. From Escherichia phage P1 (Bacteriophage P1).
   1309..1349    +  intron         chimeric intron (fragment): chimera between introns from human β-globin and immunoglobulin heavy chain genes
   1356..1380    +  protein_bind   lox2272 (fragment): Cre-mediated recombination occurs in the 8-bp core sequence (GGATACTT). lox2272 sites are compatible with each other, but incompatible with loxP or loxN sites (Lee and Saito, 1988). Cre recombinase
   1462..3279    +  CDS            GRIN2A (fragment): NMDE1_HUMAN - Also known as NMDAR2A. Experimental evidence at protein level: Swiss-Prot protein existence level 1. Component of NMDA receptor complexes that function as heterotetrameric, ligand-gated ion channels with high calcium permeability and voltage-dependent sensitivity to magnesium. Channel activation requires binding of the neurotransmitter glutamate to the epsilon subunit, glycine binding to the zeta subunit, plus membrane depolarization to eliminate channel inhibition by Mg(2+) (PubMed:8768735, PubMed:26919761, PubMed:26875626, PubMed:28105280). Sensitivity to glutamate and channel
   3286..3351    +  CDS            3xFLAG: three tandem FLAG® epitope tags, followed by an enterokinase cleavage site
   3363..3520    +  misc_feature   WPRE (fragment): woodchuck hepatitis virus posttranscriptional regulatory element
   3526..3610    +  misc_feature   WPRE (fragment): woodchuck hepatitis virus posttranscriptional regulatory element
   3609..3652    -  polyA_signal   SV40 poly(A) signal (fragment): SV40 polyadenylation signal
   3656..3723    -  polyA_signal   SV40 poly(A) signal (fragment): SV40 polyadenylation signal
   3829..3969    +  repeat_region  AAV2 ITR: inverted terminal repeat of adeno-associated virus serotype 2 inverted
   3974..4025    -  misc_feature   bom (fragment): basis of mobility region from pBR322
   4044..4499    +  rep_origin     f1 ori (sequence partly withheld): f1 bacteriophage origin of replication; arrow indicates direction of (+) strand synthesis
   4500..4549    -  misc_feature   bom (fragment): basis of mobility region from pBR322
   4651..4686    -  CDS            rop (fragment): Rop protein, which maintains plasmids at low copy number; rop
   4781..4885    +  promoter       AmpR promoter: bla
   4886..5746    +  CDS            AmpR: β-lactamase; bla; confers resistance to ampicillin, carbenicillin, and related antibiotics
   5917..6505    +  rep_origin     ori: high-copy-number ColE1/pMB1/pBR322/pUC origin of replication
