[The description below was written by a language model from this plasmid's Addgene catalogue record and pLannotate feature annotations shown in this document.]
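Description:
pAAVLINKv1-pCALM1-Cre-3'-GRIN2A-FLAG is an AAV transfer plasmid built on the pAAV-MCS2 backbone and serves as the 3' half of an AAVLINK vector pair for expressing human GRIN2A, the GluN2A subunit of the NMDA receptor. AAVLINK is a DNA-recombination approach for delivering cargoes too large for a single AAV genome. The matching 5' vector is not described in this record, which refers to the publication for the corresponding plasmids. In bacteria the 6.6 kb plasmid is maintained by a high-copy ColE1/pUC-type origin and selected with ampicillin through the bla gene. An f1 origin is also present. A recombination-deficient strain is listed for growth, as is usual for ITR-containing plasmids.

Between the AAV2 inverted terminal repeats (the left one is detected only as short fragments, the right one is intact), the annotation shows a full Cre recombinase coding sequence. Next come a fragment of a chimeric intron, a partial match to a lox2272 site, a C-terminal portion of the GRIN2A coding sequence fused to a 3xFLAG tag, truncated WPRE segments and SV40 polyadenylation signal fragments. The catalogue lists the CALM1 promoter. It is not annotated in the feature table, but the unannotated region upstream of Cre is a plausible location. The layout suggests that this vector supplies Cre, which would recombine its lox site with a compatible site on the 5' partner genome in co-transduced cells. That would join the two halves, with the intron sequence presumably allowing the junction to be spliced out, to give a full-length, FLAG-tagged GRIN2A transcript. The exact mechanism is not spelled out in the record.
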