Addgene plasmid #244301: pAAVLINKv1-pCALM1-Cre-3'-GRIN2A-FLAG
Purpose: 3' AAVLINK plasmid for GRIN2A expression
Depositing lab: Zhonghua Lu. Depositing organization: Shenzhen Institute of Advanced Technology (SIAT), Chinese Academy of Sciences. Publication: AAVLINK: A potent DNA-recombination method for large cargo delivery in gene therapy. Lin J, Lin Y, Liu N, Cao W, Zhang J, Wen S, Zhang Y, Liao W, Hong Z, Lin Y, Liu Q, Liu H, Li Q, Chen B, Li M, Luo Z, Yang L, Yang Y, Zheng SH, Wang Y, Chu H, Hu Y, Qin Y, Luo BX, Tian S, Chen Y, Yan T, Yang L, Wang H, Liu T, Jiang Y, Lu Z. Cell. 2026 Feb 5;189(3):969-986.e17. doi: 10.1016/j.cell.2025.12.039. Epub 2026 Jan 27. PubMed 41605211.
Backbone
  Vector backbone: pAAV-MCS2
  Backbone manufacturer: Steve Jackson (Addgene # 46954)
  Vector type: AAV
Growth in bacteria
  Bacterial resistance: Ampicillin, 100 μg/mL
  Growth temperature: 37°C
  Growth strain: NEB Stable
  Copy number: High Copy
Gene/Insert
  Gene/Insert name: GRIN2A
  Species: H. sapiens (human)
  Entrez Gene: GRIN2A (a.k.a. EPND, FESD, GluN2A, LKS, NMDAR2A, NR2A)
  Promoter: pCALM1
  Tag / fusion protein: FLAG (C terminal on insert)
  Cloning method: Restriction Enzyme; 5′ cloning site unknown (unknown if destroyed)
Terms and licenses: Academic/Nonprofit Terms; Industry Terms: Not Available to Industry
Depositor comments: See publication for corresponding AAV Link vectors.
How to cite: pAAVLINKv1-pCALM1-Cre-3'-GRIN2A-FLAG was a gift from Zhonghua Lu (Addgene plasmid # 244301 ; http://n2t.net/addgene:244301 ; RRID:Addgene_244301)
